>Addgene plasmid #211622 | pLenti-h.Rhno1 S141A (C)-C-Myc-DDK-P2A-Puro | addgene full sequence | sequence record 419850 | Addgene NGS Result
GTCGACGGATCGGGAGATCTCCCGATCCCCTATGGTGCACTCTCAGTACAATCTGCTCTGATGCCGCATA
GTTAAGCCAGTATCTGCTCCCTGCTTGTGTGTTGGAGGTCGCTGAGTAGTGCGCGAGCAAAATTTAAGCT
ACAACAAGGCAAGGCTTGACCGACAATTGCATGAAGAATCTGCTTAGGGTTAGGCGTTTTGCGCTGCTTC
GCGATGTACGGGCCAGATATCGCGTTGACATTGATTATTGACTAGTTATTAATAGTAATCAATTACGGGG
TCATTAGTTCATAGCCCATATATGGAGTTCCGCGTTACATAACTTACGGTAAATGGCCCGCCTGGCTGAC
CGCCCAACGACCCCCGCCCATTGACGTCAATAATGACGTATGTTCCCATAGTAACGCCAATAGGGACTTT
CCATTGACGTCAATGGGTGGAGTATTTACGGTAAACTGCCCACTTGGCAGTACATCAAGTGTATCATATG
CCAAGTACGCCCCCTATTGACGTCAATGACGGTAAATGGCCCGCCTGGCATTATGCCCAGTACATGACCT
TATGGGACTTTCCTACTTGGCAGTACATCTACGTATTAGTCATCGCTATTACCATGGTGATGCGGTTTTG
GCAGTACATCAATGGGCGTGGATAGCGGTTTGACTCACGGGGATTTCCAAGTCTCCACCCCATTGACGTC
AATGGGAGTTTGTTTTGGCACCAAAATCAACGGGACTTTCCAAAATGTCGTAACAACTCCGCCCCATTGA
CGCAAATGGGCGGTAGGCGTGTACGGTGGGAGGTCTATATAAGCAGCGCGTTTTGCCTGTACTGGGTCTC
TCTGGTTAGACCAGATCTGAGCCTGGGAGCTCTCTGGCTAACTAGGGAACCCACTGCTTAAGCCTCAATA
AAGCTTGCCTTGAGTGCTTCAAGTAGTGTGTGCCCGTCTGTTGTGTGACTCTGGTAACTAGAGATCCCTC
AGACCCTTTTAGTCAGTGTGGAAAATCTCTAGCAGTGGCGCCCGAACAGGGACTTGAAAGCGAAAGGGAA
ACCAGAGGAGCTCTCTCGACGCAGGACTCGGCTTGCTGAAGCGCGCACGGCAAGAGGCGAGGGGCGGCGA
CTGGTGAGTACGCCAAAAATTTTGACTAGCGGAGGCTAGAAGGAGAGAGATGGGTGCGAGAGCGTCAGTA
TTAAGCGGGGGAGAATTAGATCGCGATGGGAAAAAATTCGGTTAAGGCCAGGGGGAAAGAAAAAATATAA
ATTAAAACATATAGTATGGGCAAGCAGGGAGCTAGAACGATTCGCAGTTAATCCTGGCCTGTTAGAAACA
TCAGAAGGCTGTAGACAAATACTGGGACAGCTACAACCATCCCTTCAGACAGGATCAGAAGAACTTAGAT
CATTATATAATACAGTAGCAACCCTCTATTGTGTGCATCAAAGGATAGAGATAAAAGACACCAAGGAAGC
TTTAGACAAGATAGAGGAAGAGCAAAACAAAAGTAAGACCACCGCACAGCAAGCGGCCGGCCGCTGATCT
TCAGACCTGGAGGAGGAGATATGAGGGACAATTGGAGAAGTGAATTATATAAATATAAAGTAGTAAAAAT
TGAACCATTAGGAGTAGCACCCACCAAGGCAAAGAGAAGAGTGGTGCAGAGAGAAAAAAGAGCAGTGGGA
ATAGGAGCTTTGTTCCTTGGGTTCTTGGGAGCAGCAGGAAGCACTATGGGCGCAGCGTCAATGACGCTGA
CGGTACAGGCCAGACAATTATTGTCTGGTATAGTGCAGCAGCAGAACAATTTGCTGAGGGCTATTGAGGC
GCAACAGCATCTGTTGCAACTCACAGTCTGGGGCATCAAGCAGCTCCAGGCAAGAATCCTGGCTGTGGAA
AGATACCTAAAGGATCAACAGCTCCTGGGGATTTGGGGTTGCTCTGGAAAACTCATTTGCACCACTGCTG
TGCCTTGGAATGCTAGTTGGAGTAATAAATCTCTGGAACAGATTTGGAATCACACGACCTGGATGGAGTG
GGACAGAGAAATTAACAATTACACAAGCTTAATACACTCCTTAATTGAAGAATCGCAAAACCAGCAAGAA
AAGAATGAACAAGAATTATTGGAATTAGATAAATGGGCAAGTTTGTGGAATTGGTTTAACATAACAAATT
GGCTGTGGTATATAAAATTATTCATAATGATAGTAGGAGGCTTGGTAGGTTTAAGAATAGTTTTTGCTGT
ACTTTCTATAGTGAATAGAGTTAGGCAGGGATATTCACCATTATCGTTTCAGACCCACCTCCCAACCCCG
AGGGGACCCGACAGGCCCGAAGGAATAGAAGAAGAAGGTGGAGAGAGAGACAGAGACAGATCCATTCGAT
TAGTGAACGGATCGGCACTGCGTGCGCCAATTCTGCAGACAAATGGCAGTATTCATCCACAATTTTAAAA
GAAAAGGGGGGATTGGGGGGTACAGTGCAGGGGAAAGAATAGTAGACATAATAGCAACAGACATACAAAC
TAAAGAATTACAAAAACAAATTACAAAAATTCAAAATTTTCGGGTTTATTACAGGGACAGCAGAGATCCA
GTTTGGTTAGTACCGGGCCCGCTCTAGACATGTCCAATATGACCGCCATGTTGACATTGATTATTGACTA
GTTATTAATAGTAATCAATTACGGGGTCATTAGTTCATAGCCCATATATGGAGTTCCGCGTTACATAACT
TACGGTAAATGGCCCGCCTGGCTGACCGCCCAACGACCCCCGCCCATTGACGTCAATAATGACGTATGTT
CCCATAGTAACGCCAATAGGGACTTTCCATTGACGTCAATGGGTGGAGTATTTACGGTAAACTGCCCACT
TGGCAGTACATCAAGTGTATCATATGCCAAGTCCGCCCCCTATTGACGTCAATGACGGTAAATGGCCCGC
CTGGCATTATGCCCAGTACATGACCTTACGGGACTTTCCTACTTGGCAGTACATCTACGTATTAGTCATC
GCTATTACCATGGTGATGCGGTTTTGGCAGTACACCAATGGGCGTGGATAGCGGTTTGACTCACGGGGAT
TTCCAAGTCTCCACCCCATTGACGTCAATGGGAGTTTGTTTTGGCACCAAAATCAACGGGACTTTCCAAA
ATGTCGTAATAACCCCGCCCCGTTGACGCAAATGGGCGGTAGGCGTGTACGGTGGGAGGTCTATATAAGC
AGAGCTCGTTTAGTGAACCGTCAGAATTTTGTAATACGACTCACTATAGGGCGGCCGGGAATTCGTCGAC
TGGATCCGGTACCGAGGAGATCTGCCGCCGCGATCGCCATGCCTCCCAGAAAAAAACGCCGCCAGCCTTC
CCAGAAAGCCCCGCTGCTGTTCCACCAACAACCACTGGAGGGCCCCAAACACAGCTGTGCATCTACACAG
CTTCCCATCACTCACACTCGACAGGTGCCCAGCAAGCCCATTGACCACAGCACCATCACTTCCTGGGTAT
CACCTGATTTTGATACAGCAGCAGGAAGCTTGTTCCCAGCCTACCAGAAACACCAAAACCGGGCGAGACA
CTCAAGTCGAAAACCTACCACCTCCAAGTTTCCACATCTAACTTTTGAGAGTCCGCAATCTTCCAGTTCA
GAGACATTGGGGATCCCCTTAATCCGAGAGTGCCCCAGTGAATCAGAAAAGGATGTTTCCAGAAGACCCT
TAGTTCCAGTGCTCAGTCCCCAAAGCTGTGGGAACATGGCCGTGCAGGCACTTCAGAGCTTACCTTATGT
GTTCATTCCACCTGATATCCAGACCCCAGAGTCATCATCTGTGAAGGAAGAACTCATTCCCCAAGATCAG
AAGGAAAACAGCCTTCTAAGCTGCACTCTTCACACTGGCACTCCTAATAGCCCAGAGCCTGGACCTGTTC
TGGTTAAAGACACCCCCGAGGACAAGTATGGAATAAAGGTCACATGGAGGAGACGACAGCACCTGCTTGC
TTACCTCAGGGAGAGAGGGAAGCTGAGCAGAAGCCAATTCCTTGTGAAAAGCACGCGTACGCGGCCGCTC
GAGCAGAAACTCATCTCAGAAGAGGATCTGGCAGCAAATGATATCCTGGATTACAAGGATGACGACGATA
AGGTTTGGGTAGGAAGCGGAGCTACTAACTTCAGCCTGCTGAAGCAGGCTGGAGACGTGGAGGAGAACCC
TGGACCTATGACCGAGTACAAGCCCACGGTGCGCCTCGCCACCCGCGACGACGTCCCCAGGGCCGTACGC
ACCCTCGCCGCCGCGTTCGCCGACTACCCCGCCACGCGCCACACCGTCGATCCGGATCGCCACATCGAGC
GGGTCACCGAGCTGCAAGAACTCTTCCTCACGCGCGTCGGGCTCGACATCGGCAAGGTGTGGGTCGCGGA
CGACGGCGCCGCGGTGGCGGTCTGGACCACGCCGGAGAGCGTCGAAGCGGGGGCGGTGTTCGCCGAGATC
GGCCCGCGCATGGCCGAGTTGAGCGGTTCCCGGCTGGCCGCGCAGCAACAGATGGAAGGCCTCCTGGCGC
CGCACCGGCCCAAGGAGCCCGCGTGGTTCCTGGCCACCGTCGGCGTCTCGCCCGACCACCAGGGCAAGGG
TCTGGGCAGCGCCGTCGTGCTCCCCGGAGTGGAGGCGGCCGAGCGCGCCGGGGTGCCCGCCTTCCTGGAG
ACCTCCGCGCCCCGCAACCTCCCCTTCTACGAGCGGCTCGGCTTCACCGTCACCGCCGACGTCGAGGTGC
CCGAAGGACCGCGCACCTGGTGCATGACCCGCAAGCCCGGTGCCTGATGTACACCCAAACGGCCGGCCGC
GGTCTGTACAAGTAGGATTCGTCGAGGGACCTAATAACTTCGTATAGCATACATTATACGAAGTTATACA
TGTTTAAGGGTTCCGGTTCCACTAGGTACAATTCGATATCAAGCTTATCGATAATCAACCTCTGGATTAC
AAAATTTGTGAAAGATTGACTGGTATTCTTAACTATGTTGCTCCTTTTACGCTATGTGGATACGCTGCTT
TAATGCCTTTGTATCATGCTATTGCTTCCCGTATGGCTTTCATTTTCTCCTCCTTGTATAAATCCTGGTT
GCTGTCTCTTTATGAGGAGTTGTGGCCCGTTGTCAGGCAACGTGGCGTGGTGTGCACTGTGTTTGCTGAC
GCAACCCCCACTGGTTGGGGCATTGCCACCACCTGTCAGCTCCTTTCCGGGACTTTCGCTTTCCCCCTCC
CTATTGCCACGGCGGAACTCATCGCCGCCTGCCTTGCCCGCTGCTGGACAGGGGCTCGGCTGTTGGGCAC
TGACAATTCCGTGGTGTTGTCGGGGAAATCATCGTCCTTTCCTTGGCTGCTCGCCTGTGTTGCCACCTGG
ATTCTGCGCGGGACGTCCTTCTGCTACGTCCCTTCGGCCCTCAATCCAGCGGACCTTCCTTCCCGCGGCC
TGCTGCCGGCTCTGCGGCCTCTTCCGCGTCTTCGCCTTCGCCCTCAGACGAGTCGGATCTCCCTTTGGGC
CGCCTCCCCGCATCGATACCGTCGACCTCGATCGAGACCTAGAAAAACATGGAGCAATCACAAGTAGCAA
TACAGCAGCTACCAATGCTGATTGTGCCTGGCTAGAAGCACAAGAGGAGGAGGAGGTGGGTTTTCCAGTC
ACACCTCAGGTACCTTTAAGACCAATGACTTACAAGGCAGCTGTAGATCTTAGCCACTTTTTAAAAGAAA
AGGGGGGACTGGAAGGGCTAATTCACTCCCAACGAAGACAAGATATCCTTGATCTGTGGATCTACCACAC
ACAAGGCTACTTCCCTGATTGGCAGAACTACACACCAGGGCCAGGGATCAGATATCCACTGACCTTTGGA
TGGTGCTACAAGCTAGTACCAGTTGAGCAAGAGAAGGTAGAAGAAGCCAATGAAGGAGAGAACACCCGCT
TGTTACACCCTGTGAGCCTGCATGGGATGGATGACCCGGAGAGAGAAGTATTAGAGTGGAGGTTTGACAG
CCGCCTAGCATTTCATCACATGGCCCGAGAGCTGCATCCGGACTGTACTGGGTCTCTCTGGTTAGACCAG
ATCTGAGCCTGGGAGCTCTCTGGCTAACTAGGGAACCCACTGCTTAAGCCTCAATAAAGCTTGCCTTGAG
TGCTTCAAGTAGTGTGTGCCCGTCTGTTGTGTGACTCTGGTAACTAGAGATCCCTCAGACCCTTTTAGTC
AGTGTGGAAAATCTCTAGCAGCATGTGAGCAAAAGGCCAGCAAAAGGCCAGGAACCGTAAAAAGGCCGCG
TTGCTGGCGTTTTTCCATAGGCTCCGCCCCCCTGACGAGCATCACAAAAATCGACGCTCAAGTCAGAGGT
GGCGAAACCCGACAGGACTATAAAGATACCAGGCGTTTCCCCCTGGAAGCTCCCTCGTGCGCTCTCCTGT
TCCGACCCTGCCGCTTACCGGATACCTGTCCGCCTTTCTCCCTTCGGGAAGCGTGGCGCTTTCTCATAGC
TCACGCTGTAGGTATCTCAGTTCGGTGTAGGTCGTTCGCTCCAAGCTGGGCTGTGTGCACGAACCCCCCG
TTCAGCCCGACCGCTGCGCCTTATCCGGTAACTATCGTCTTGAGTCCAACCCGGTAAGACACGACTTATC
GCCACTGGCAGCAGCCACTGGTAACAGGATTAGCAGAGCGAGGTATGTAGGCGGTGCTACAGAGTTCTTG
AAGTGGTGGCCTAACTACGGCTACACTAGAAGAACAGTATTTGGTATCTGCGCTCTGCTGAAGCCAGTTA
CCTTCGGAAAAAGAGTTGGTAGCTCTTGATCCGGCAAACAAACCACCGCTGGTAGCGGTGGTTTTTTTGT
TTGCAAGCAGCAGATTACGCGCAGAAAAAAAGGATCTCAAGAAGATCCTTTGATCTTTTCTACGGGGTCT
GACGCTCAGTGGAACGAAAACTCACGTTAAGGGATTTTGGTCATGATTACGCCCCGCCCTGCCACTCATC
GCAGTACTGTTGTAATTCATTAAGCATTCTGCCGACATGGAAGCCATCACAAACGGCATGATGAACCTGA
ATCGCCAGCGGCATCAGCACCTTGTCGCCTTGCGTATAATATTTGCCCATGGTGAAAACGGGGGCGAAGA
AGTTGTCCATATTGGCCACGTTTAAATCAAAACTGGTGAAACTCACCCAGGGATTGGCTGAGACGAAAAA
CATATTCTCAATAAACCCTTTAGGGAAATAGGCCAGGTTTTCACCGTAACACGCCACATCTTGCGAATAT
ATGTGTAGAAACTGCCGGAAATCGTCGTGGTATTCACTCCAGAGCGATGAAAACGTTTCAGTTTGCTCAT
GGAAAACGGTGTAACAAGGGTGAACACTATCCCATATCACCAGCTCACCGTCTTTCATTGCCATACGGAA
CTCCGGATGAGCATTCATCAGGCGGGCAAGAATGTGAATAAAGGCCGGATAAAACTTGTGCTTATTTTTC
TTTACGGTCTTTAAAAAGGCCGTAATATCCAGCTGAACGGTCTGGTTATAGGTACATTGAGCAACTGACT
GAAATGCCTCAAAATGTTCTTTACGATGCCATTGGGATATATCAACGGTGGTATATCCAGTGATTTTTTT
CTCCATACTCTTCCTTTTTCAATATTATTGAAGCATTTATCAGGGTTATTGTCTCATGAGCGGATACATA
TTTGAATGTATTTAGAAAAATAAACAAATAGGGGTTCCGCGCACATTTCCCCGAAAAGTGCCACCTGAC
Features (pLannotate 1.2.2; 24 found; start..end, strand, type, name):
     31..83      -  misc_feature   bom (fragment): basis of mobility region from pBR322
    237..616     +  enhancer       CMV enhancer: human cytomegalovirus immediate early enhancer
    617..816     +  promoter       CMV promoter: human cytomegalovirus (CMV) immediate early promoter
    834..1014    +  LTR            5' LTR (truncated): truncated 5' long terminal repeat (LTR) from HIV-1
   1061..1186    +  misc_feature   HIV-1 Ψ: packaging signal of human immunodeficiency virus type 1
   1170..1508    +  CDS            HIV-1 gag (fragment): gag protein from human immunodeficiency virus 1; gag
   1683..1916    +  misc_feature   RRE: The Rev response element (RRE) of HIV-1 allows for Rev-dependent mRNA export from the nucleus to the cytoplasm.
   2293..2393    +  CDS            Rev (fragment): human immunodeficiency virus 1 (HIV-1) Rev protein; rev; enhances nuclear export of unspliced and incompletely spliced viral mRNAs
   2443..2560    +  misc_feature   cPPT/CTS: central polypurine tract and central termination sequence of HIV-1
   2643..3022    +  enhancer       CMV enhancer: human cytomegalovirus immediate early enhancer
   3024..3223    +  promoter       CMV promoter: human cytomegalovirus (CMV) immediate early promoter
   3252..3270    +  promoter       T7 promoter: promoter for bacteriophage T7 RNA polymerase
   3329..4042    +  CDS            RHNO1: RHNO1_HUMAN - Also known as C12orf32, RHINO. Experimental evidence at protein level: Swiss-Prot protein existence level 1. Plays a role in DNA damage response (DDR) signaling upon genotoxic stresses such as ionizing radiation (IR) during the S phase. Recruited to sites of DNA damage through interaction with the 9-1-1 cell-cycle checkpoint response complex and TOPBP1 in a ATR-dependent manner. Required for the progression of the G1 to S phase transition. Plays a role in the stimulation of CHEK1 phosphorylation. From Homo sapiens (Human).
   4109..4133    +  CDS            3xFLAG (fragment): three tandem FLAG® epitope tags
   4208..4807    +  CDS            PuroR (fragment): puromycin N-acetyltransferase; pac from Streptomyces; confers resistance to puromycin
   4864..4897    +  protein_bind   loxP: Cre-mediated recombination occurs in the 8-bp core sequence (GCATACAT). Cre recombinase
   4930..4953    +  misc_feature   MCS (fragment): pBluescript multiple cloning site
   4953..5541    +  misc_feature   WPRE: woodchuck hepatitis virus posttranscriptional regulatory element
   5542..5561    +  misc_feature   MCS (fragment): pBluescript multiple cloning site
   5563..6063    +  CDS            nef (fragment): NEF_HV1LA - Experimental evidence at protein level: Swiss-Prot protein existence level 1. Extracellular Nef protein targets CD4(+) T-lymphocytes for apoptosis by interacting with CXCR4 surface receptors. From Human immunodeficiency virus type 1 group M subtype B (isolate Lai) (HIV-1).
   6070..6250    +  LTR            5' LTR (truncated): truncated 5' long terminal repeat (LTR) from HIV-1
   6312..6900    -  rep_origin     ori: high-copy-number ColE1/pMB1/pBR322/pUC origin of replication
   6980..7636    -  CDS            cat: CAT_ECOLX - Experimental evidence at protein level: Swiss-Prot protein existence level 1. This enzyme is an effector of chloramphenicol resistance in bacteria. From Escherichia coli. This protein is used as a marker in many commonly used cloning vectors, such as pACYC184.
   7637..7741    -  promoter       AmpR promoter: bla
