[The description below was written by a language model from this plasmid's Addgene catalogue record and pLannotate feature annotations shown in this document.]
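Description:
pLenti-h.Rhno1 S141A (C)-C-Myc-DDK-P2A-Puro is a 7.8 kb HIV-1-based lentiviral transfer plasmid for expressing a point mutant of human RHNO1 (RHINO, C12orf32) in mammalian cells. It is propagated in E. coli through a high-copy ColE1/pUC-type origin and selected with chloramphenicol. The cat gene is driven by the AmpR (bla) promoter. The viral portion begins with a CMV enhancer/promoter fused to a truncated 5' LTR, an arrangement that typically allows Tat-independent transcription of the genomic RNA in packaging cells. This is followed by the Ψ packaging signal with a gag fragment, the Rev response element for Rev-dependent nuclear export, and the cPPT/CTS. A WPRE, which enhances transcript expression, lies downstream of the cassette. It is followed by a nef-fragment region and a second truncated LTR at the 3' end.

The payload is driven by an internal CMV enhancer/promoter, with a T7 promoter immediately downstream. The 714 bp RHNO1 open reading frame carries the S141A substitution, which replaces a serine with a non-phosphorylatable alanine. It is fused at its C terminus to backbone-encoded Myc and DDK (FLAG) epitope tags for detection or immunoprecipitation. The feature table annotates only a FLAG-type fragment here, not the Myc tag. According to the construct name, a P2A self-cleaving peptide links the tagged protein to puromycin N-acetyltransferase, so one transcript yields both RHNO1 and the mammalian selection marker. A single loxP site lies after the puromycin gene.

RHNO1 is annotated as a DNA damage response factor that interacts with the 9-1-1 complex and TOPBP1. The associated study concerns its role in directing microhomology-mediated end joining in mitosis. The record gives the purpose only as "Rhno1 S141A". The design suits stable expression of this mutant in transduced, puromycin-selected cells.
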