Addgene plasmid #211622: pLenti-h.Rhno1 S141A (C)-C-Myc-DDK-P2A-Puro
Purpose: Rhno1 S141A
Depositing lab: Agnel Sfeir. Depositing organization: Memorial Sloan-Kettering Cancer Center. Publication: RHINO directs MMEJ to repair DNA breaks in mitosis. Brambati A, Sacco O, Porcella S, Heyza J, Kareh M, Schmidt JC, Sfeir A. Science. 2023 Aug 11;381(6658):653-660. doi: 10.1126/science.adh3694. Epub 2023 Jul 13. PubMed 37440612.
Backbone
  Vector backbone: pLenti
  Backbone size w/o insert (bp): 7055
  Total vector size (bp): 7769
  Vector type: Mammalian Expression
  Selectable markers: Puromycin
Growth in bacteria
  Bacterial resistance: Chloramphenicol, 25 μg/mL
  Growth temperature: 37°C
  Growth strain: NEB Stable
  Copy number: Unknown
Gene/Insert
  Gene/Insert name: hRHNO1
  Species: H. sapiens (human)
  Insert size (bp): 714
  Mutation: S141A
  Entrez Gene: RHNO1 (a.k.a. C12orf32, HKMT1188, RHINO)
  Promoter: CMV
  Tag / fusion protein: myc-flag (C terminal on backbone)
  Cloning method: Unknown
  Sequencing primers: 5′ CGCAAATGGGCGGTAGGCGTG
Terms and licenses: Academic/Nonprofit Terms; Industry Terms: Not Available to Industry
How to cite: pLenti-h.Rhno1 S141A (C)-C-Myc-DDK-P2A-Puro was a gift from Agnel Sfeir (Addgene plasmid # 211622 ; http://n2t.net/addgene:211622 ; RRID:Addgene_211622)
